Addgene plasmid #177897: pFastBac (GST-SNAP-Shp2)
Purpose: Baculo expression of GST tag fused to SNAP tag and human Shp2
Depositing lab: Ron Vale. Depositing organization: University of California, San Francisco (UCSF). Publication: T cell costimulatory receptor CD28 is a primary target for PD-1-mediated inhibition. Hui E, Cheung J, Zhu J, Su X, Taylor MJ, Wallweber HA, Sasmal DK, Huang J, Kim JM, Mellman I, Vale RD. Science. 2017 Mar 31;355(6332):1428-1433. doi: 10.1126/science.aaf1292. Epub 2017 Mar 9. PubMed 28280247.
Backbone
  Vector backbone: pFastBacHT
  Vector type: Insect Expression
Growth in bacteria
  Bacterial resistance: Ampicillin, 100 μg/mL
  Growth temperature: 37°C
  Growth strain: DH5alpha
  Copy number: High Copy
Gene/Insert
  Gene/Insert name: Shp2
  Species: H. sapiens (human)
  Entrez Gene: PTPN11 (a.k.a. BPTP3, CFC, JMML, METCDS, NS1, PTP-1D, PTP2C, SH-PTP2, SH-PTP3, SHP2)
  Promoter: Polyhedrin
  Tag / fusion protein: TEV-GST-PreScission cut site-SNAP tag (N terminal on insert)
  Cloning method: Restriction Enzyme; 5′ cloning site unknown (unknown if destroyed)
  Sequencing primers: 5′ GGATTATTCATACCGTCCCA; 3′ CAAATGTGGTATGGCTGATT
Terms and licenses: Academic/Nonprofit Terms; Industry Terms: Not Available to Industry
How to cite: pFastBac (GST-SNAP-Shp2) was a gift from Ron Vale (Addgene plasmid # 177897 ; http://n2t.net/addgene:177897 ; RRID:Addgene_177897)
