[The description below was written by a language model from this plasmid's Addgene catalogue record and pLannotate feature annotations shown in this document.]
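Description:
pFastBac (GST-SNAP-Shp2) is a 7,880-nt baculovirus donor plasmid built on the pFastBacHT backbone for producing recombinant human Shp2 (the tyrosine phosphatase encoded by PTPN11) in insect cells. In bacteria it is maintained at high copy from a ColE1/pUC-type origin and selected with ampicillin through the β-lactamase gene. An f1 origin is also present. The expression cassette and a gentamicin acetyltransferase marker lie between the Tn7R and Tn7L ends of a mini-Tn7 element. This arrangement allows the whole segment to be transposed into a baculovirus shuttle genome (bacmid) held in a suitable E. coli host, with gentamicin resistance marking the transposed DNA. The resulting bacmid is then used to generate recombinant virus.

Within the mini-Tn7, the very late polyhedrin promoter from Autographa californica drives a single fusion open reading frame that ends at an SV40 polyadenylation signal. Reading from the N terminus, the annotated parts are a TEV protease site, Schistosoma japonicum glutathione S-transferase, a SNAP-tag, and the Shp2 coding sequence. The catalogue entry also lists a PreScission protease site between GST and SNAP, which the feature table does not annotate separately. GST allows affinity capture on glutathione resin, and cleavage at the PreScission site would release SNAP-Shp2 from the GST. The SNAP-tag, an engineered O6-alkylguanine-DNA alkyltransferase, reacts covalently with benzylguanine derivatives, so the purified protein can be labelled site-specifically with fluorophores or other probes. The associated publication concerns PD-1-mediated inhibition of T cell costimulatory signalling, which suggests the purified, labelled phosphatase was intended for biochemical studies, although the record does not describe specific assays.
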