Features (pLannotate 1.2.2; 18 found; start..end, strand, type, name):
      2..456     +  rep_origin     f1 ori (sequence partly withheld): f1 bacteriophage origin of replication; arrow indicates direction of (+) strand synthesis
    482..586     +  promoter       AmpR promoter: bla
    587..1447    +  CDS            AmpR: β-lactamase; bla; confers resistance to ampicillin, carbenicillin, and related antibiotics
   1618..2206    +  rep_origin     ori: high-copy-number ColE1/pMB1/pBR322/pUC origin of replication
   2392..2443    -  misc_feature   bom (fragment): basis of mobility region from pBR322
   2511..2735    -  mobile_element Tn7R: mini-Tn7 element (right end of the Tn7 transposon) Tn7
   2802..3335    -  CDS            GmR: gentamycin acetyltransferase; aacC1; confers resistance to gentamycin
   3505..3533    -  promoter       Pc promoter: intI1 (promoter lies within the coding sequence); class 1 integron promoter
   3511..3858    -  CDS            YPR2_ECOLX (fragment): Protein predicted: Swiss-Prot protein existence level 4. From Escherichia coli.
   3885..3976    +  promoter       polyhedrin promoter: polh from Autographa californica; promoter for the baculovirus polyhedrin gene
   4064..4084    +  CDS            TEV site: tobacco etch virus (TEV) protease recognition and cleavage site
   4133..4786    +  CDS            GST26_SCHJA: Experimental evidence at protein level: Swiss-Prot protein existence level 1. GST isoenzymes appear to play a central role in the parasite detoxification system. Other functions are also suspected including a role in increasing the solubility of haematin in the parasite gut. From Schistosoma japonicum (Blood fluke).
   4823..5368    +  CDS            SNAP-tag®: human O6-alkylguanine-DNA-alkyltransferase variant that forms covalent bonds with benzylguanine derivatives optimized for bacterial expression
   5405..7183    +  CDS            PTPN11 (sequence withheld): PTN11_HUMAN - Also known as PTP2C, SHPTP2. Experimental evidence at protein level: Swiss-Prot protein existence level 1. Acts downstream of various receptor and cytoplasmic protein tyrosine kinases to participate in the signal transduction from the cell surface to the nucleus (PubMed:10655584, PubMed:18559669, PubMed:18829466, PubMed:26742426, PubMed:28074573). Positively regulates MAPK signal transduction pathway (PubMed:28074573). Dephosphorylates GAB1, ARHGAP35 and EGFR (PubMed:28074573). Dephosphorylates ROCK2 at 'Tyr-722' resulting in stimulation of its RhoA binding activity (PubMed:18559
   7264..7347    +  CDS            large T antigen (fragment): large T antigen from SV40 (simian virus 40)
   7370..7504    +  polyA_signal   SV40 poly(A) signal: SV40 polyadenylation signal
   7533..7698    -  mobile_element Tn7L: mini-Tn7 element (left end of the Tn7 transposon) Tn7
   7861..7877    +  CDS            lacZα (fragment): LacZα fragment of β-galactosidase; lacZ fragment
>Addgene plasmid #177897 | pFastBac (GST-SNAP-Shp2) | addgene full sequence | sequence record 353468 | Addgene NGS Result
G
[124 nt withheld, positions 2-125]
C
[91 nt withheld, positions 127-217]
A
[49 nt withheld, positions 219-267]
CCTTTGACGTTGGAGTCCACGTTCTT
[37 nt withheld, positions 294-330]
ACCCTATCTCGGTCTATTCTTTTGATTTATAAGGGATTTTGCCGATTTCGGCCTATTGGTTAAAAAATGA
GCTGATTTAACAAAAATTTAACGCGAATTTTAACAAAATATTAACGCTTACAATTTAGGTGGCACTTTTC
GGGGAAATGTGCGCGGAACCCCTATTTGTTTATTTTTCTAAATACATTCAAATATGTATCCGCTCATGAG
ACAATAACCCTGATAAATGCTTCAATAATATTGAAAAAGGAAGAGTATGAGTATTCAACATTTCCGTGTC
GCCCTTATTCCCTTTTTTGCGGCATTTTGCCTTCCTGTTTTTGCTCACCCAGAAACGCTGGTGAAAGTAA
AAGATGCTGAAGATCAGTTGGGTGCACGAGTGGGTTACATCGAACTGGATCTCAACAGCGGTAAGATCCT
TGAGAGTTTTCGCCCCGAAGAACGTTTTCCAATGATGAGCACTTTTAAAGTTCTGCTATGTGGCGCGGTA
TTATCCCGTATTGACGCCGGGCAAGAGCAACTCGGTCGCCGCATACACTATTCTCAGAATGACTTGGTTG
AGTACTCACCAGTCACAGAAAAGCATCTTACGGATGGCATGACAGTAAGAGAATTATGCAGTGCTGCCAT
AACCATGAGTGATAACACTGCGGCCAACTTACTTCTGACAACGATCGGAGGACCGAAGGAGCTAACCGCT
TTTTTGCACAACATGGGGGATCATGTAACTCGCCTTGATCGTTGGGAACCGGAGCTGAATGAAGCCATAC
CAAACGACGAGCGTGACACCACGATGCCTGTAGCAATGGCAACAACGTTGCGCAAACTATTAACTGGCGA
ACTACTTACTCTAGCTTCCCGGCAACAATTAATAGACTGGATGGAGGCGGATAAAGTTGCAGGACCACTT
CTGCGCTCGGCCCTTCCGGCTGGCTGGTTTATTGCTGATAAATCTGGAGCCGGTGAGCGTGGGTCTCGCG
GTATCATTGCAGCACTGGGGCCAGATGGTAAGCCCTCCCGTATCGTAGTTATCTACACGACGGGGAGTCA
GGCAACTATGGATGAACGAAATAGACAGATCGCTGAGATAGGTGCCTCACTGATTAAGCATTGGTAACTG
TCAGACCAAGTTTACTCATATATACTTTAGATTGATTTAAAACTTCATTTTTAATTTAAAAGGATCTAGG
TGAAGATCCTTTTTGATAATCTCATGACCAAAATCCCTTAACGTGAGTTTTCGTTCCACTGAGCGTCAGA
CCCCGTAGAAAAGATCAAAGGATCTTCTTGAGATCCTTTTTTTCTGCGCGTAATCTGCTGCTTGCAAACA
AAAAAACCACCGCTACCAGCGGTGGTTTGTTTGCCGGATCAAGAGCTACCAACTCTTTTTCCGAAGGTAA
CTGGCTTCAGCAGAGCGCAGATACCAAATACTGTTCTTCTAGTGTAGCCGTAGTTAGGCCACCACTTCAA
GAACTCTGTAGCACCGCCTACATACCTCGCTCTGCTAATCCTGTTACCAGTGGCTGCTGCCAGTGGCGAT
AAGTCGTGTCTTACCGGGTTGGACTCAAGACGATAGTTACCGGATAAGGCGCAGCGGTCGGGCTGAACGG
GGGGTTCGTGCACACAGCCCAGCTTGGAGCGAACGACCTACACCGAACTGAGATACCTACAGCGTGAGCT
ATGAGAAAGCGCCACGCTTCCCGAAGGGAGAAAGGCGGACAGGTATCCGGTAAGCGGCAGGGTCGGAACA
GGAGAGCGCACGAGGGAGCTTCCAGGGGGAAACGCCTGGTATCTTTATAGTCCTGTCGGGTTTCGCCACC
TCTGACTTGAGCGTCGATTTTTGTGATGCTCGTCAGGGGGGCGGAGCCTATGGAAAAACGCCAGCAACGC
GGCCTTTTTACGGTTCCTGGCCTTTTGCTGGCCTTTTGCTCACATGTTCTTTCCTGCGTTATCCCCTGAT
TCTGTGGATAACCGTATTACCGCCTTTGAGTGAGCTGATACCGCTCGCCGCAGCCGAACGACCGAGCGCA
GCGAGTCAGTGAGCGAGGAAGCGGAAGAGCGCCTGATGCGGTATTTTCTCCTTACGCATCTGTGCGGTAT
TTCACACCGCATAGACCAGCCGCGTAACCTGGCAAAATCGGTTACGGTTGAGTAATAAATGGATGCCCTG
CGTAAGCGGGTGTGGGCGGACAATAAAGTCTTAAACTGAACAAAATAGATCTAAACTATGACAATAAAGT
CTTAAACTAGACAGAATAGTTGTAAACTGAAATCAGTCCAGTTATGCTGTGAAAAAGCATACTGGACTTT
TGTTATGGCTAAAGCAAACTCTTCATTTTCTGAAGTGCAAATTGCCCGTCGTATTAAAGAGGGGCGTGGC
CAAGGGCATGGTAAAGACTATATTCGCGGCGTTGTGACAATTTACCGAACAACTCCGCGGCCGGGAAGCC
GATCTCGGCTTGAACGAATTGTTAGGTGGCGGTACTTGGGTCGATATCAAAGTGCATCACTTCTTCCCGT
ATGCCCAACTTTGTATAGAGAGCCACTGCGGGATCGTCACCGTAATCTGCTTGCACGTAGATCACATAAG
CACCAAGCGCGTTGGCCTCATGCTTGAGGAGATTGATGAGCGCGGTGGCAATGCCCTGCCTCCGGTGCTC
GCCGGAGACTGCGAGATCATAGATATAGATCTCACTACGCGGCTGCTCAAACTTGGGCAGAACGTAAGCC
GCGAGAGCGCCAACAACCGCTTCTTGGTCGAAGGCAGCAAGCGCGATGAATGTCTTACTACGGAGCAAGT
TCCCGAGGTAATCGGAGTCCGGCTGATGTTGGGAGTAGGTGGCTACGTCTCCGAACTCACGACCGAAAAG
ATCAAGAGCAGCCCGCATGGATTTGACTTGGTCAGGGCCGAGCCTACATGTGCGAATGATGCCCATACTT
GAGCCACCTAACTTTGTTTTAGGGCGACTGCCCTGCTGCGTAACATCGTTGCTGCTCCATAACATCAAAC
ATCGACCCACGGCGTAACGCGCTTGCTGCTTGGATGCCCGAGGCATAGACTGTACAAAAAAACAGTCATA
ACAAGCCATGAAAACCGCCACTGCGCCGTTACCACCGCTGCGTTCGGTCAAGGTTCTGGACCAGTTGCGT
GAGCGCATACGCTACTTGCATTACAGTTTACGAACCGAACAGGCTTATGTCAACTGGGTTCGTGCCTTCA
TCCGTTTCCACGGTGTGCGTCACCCGGCAACCTTGGGCAGCAGCGAAGTCGAGGCATTTCTGTCCTGGCT
GGCGAACGAGCGCAAGGTTTCGGTCTCCACGCATCGTCAGGCATTGGCGGCCTTGCTGTTCTTCTACGGC
AAGGTGCTGTGCACGGATCTGCCCTGGCTTCAGGAGATCGGAAGACCTCGGCCGTCGCGGCGCTTGCCGG
TGGTGCTGACCCCGGATGAAGTGGTTCGCATCCTCGGTTTTCTGGAAGGCGAGCATCGTTTGTTCGCCCA
GGACTCTAGCTATAGTTCTAGTGGTTGGCTACGTATACTCCGGAATATTAATAGATCATGGAGATAATTA
AAATGATAACCATCTCGCAAATAAATAAGTATTTTACTGTTTTCGTAACAGTTTTGTAATAAAAAAACCT
ATAAATATTCCGGATTATTCATACCGTCCCACCATCGGGCGCGGATCTCGGTCCGAAACCATGTCGTACT
ACGATTACGATATCCCAACGACCGAAAACCTGTATTTTCAGGGCGCCATGGGATCCGGAATTCAAAGGCC
TACGTCGACGAGCTCAACTAGAATGTCCCCTATACTAGGTTATTGGAAAATTAAGGGCCTTGTGCAACCC
ACTCGACTTCTTTTGGAATATCTTGAAGAAAAATATGAAGAGCATTTGTATGAGCGCGATGAAGGTGATA
AATGGCGAAACAAAAAGTTTGAATTGGGTTTGGAGTTTCCCAATCTTCCTTATTATATTGATGGTGATGT
TAAATTAACACAGTCTATGGCCATCATACGTTATATAGCTGACAAGCACAACATGTTGGGTGGTTGTCCA
AAAGAGCGTGCAGAGATTTCAATGCTTGAAGGAGCGGTTTTGGATATTAGATACGGTGTTTCGAGAATTG
CATATAGTAAAGACTTTGAAACTCTCAAAGTTGATTTTCTTAGCAAGCTACCTGAAATGCTGAAAATGTT
CGAAGATCGTTTATGTCATAAAACATATTTAAATGGTGATCATGTAACCCATCCTGACTTCATGTTGTAT
GACGCTCTTGATGTTGTTTTATACATGGACCCAATGTGCCTGGATGCGTTCCCAAAATTAGTTTGTTTTA
AAAAACGTATTGAAGCTATCCCACAAATTGATAAGTACTTGAAATCCAGCAAGTATATAGCATGGCCTTT
GCAGGGCTGGCAAGCCACGTTTGGTGGTGGCGACCATCCTCCAAAATCGGATCTGGAAGTTCTGTTCCAG
GGGCCCACTAGAATGGACAAAGATTGCGAAATGAAACGTACCACCCTGGATAGCCCGCTGGGCAAACTGG
AACTGAGCGGCTGCGAACAGGGCCTGCATGAAATTAAACTGCTGGGTAAAGGCACCAGCGCGGCCGATGC
GGTTGAAGTTCCGGCCCCGGCCGCCGTGCTGGGTGGTCCGGAACCGCTGATGCAGGCGACCGCGTGGCTG
AACGCGTATTTTCATCAGCCGGAAGCGATTGAAGAATTTCCGGTTCCGGCGCTGCATCATCCGGTGTTTC
AGCAGGAGAGCTTTACCCGTCAGGTGCTGTGGAAACTGCTGAAAGTGGTTAAATTTGGCGAAGTGATTAG
CTATCAGCAGCTGGCGGCCCTGGCGGGTAATCCGGCGGCCACCGCCGCCGTTAAAACCGCGCTGAGCGGT
AACCCGGTGCCGATTCTGATTCCGTGCCATCGTGTGGTTAGCTCTAGCGGTGCGGTTGGCGGTTATGAAG
GTGGTCTGGCGGTGAAAGAGTGGCTGCTGGCCCATGAAGGTCATCGTCTGGGTAAACCGGGTCTGGGAGG
TAGCGGTAGCGGTAGCGGTGGAGGTGGAAGCAGC
[1779 nt withheld, positions 5405-7183]
TGAACTAGTGCGGCCGCTTTCGAATCTAGAGCCTGCAGTCTCGAGGCATGCGGTACCAAGCTTGTCGAGA
AGTACTAGAGGATCATAATCAGCCATACCACATTTGTAGAGGTTTTACTTGCTTTAAAAAACCTCCCACA
CCTCCCCCTGAACCTGAAACATAAAATGAATGCAATTGTTGTTGTTAACTTGTTTATTGCAGCTTATAAT
GGTTACAAATAAAGCAATAGCATCACAAATTTCACAAATAAAGCATTTTTTTCACTGCATTCTAGTTGTG
GTTTGTCCAAACTCATCAATGTATCTTATCATGTCTGGATCTGATCACTGCTTGAGCCTAGGAGATCCGA
ACCAGATAAGTGAAATCTAGTTCCAAACTATTTTGTCATTTTTAATTTTCGTATTAGCTTACGACGCTAC
ACCCAGTTCCCATCTATTTTGTCACTCTTCCCTAAATAATCCTTAAAAACTCCATTTCCACCCCTCCCAG
TTCCCAACTATTTTGTCCGCCCACAGCGGGGCATTTTTCTTCCTGTTATGTTTTTAATCAAACATCCTGC
CAACTCCATGTGACAAACCGTCATCTTCGGCTACTTTTTCTCTGTCACAGAATGAAAATTTTTCTGTCAT
CTCTTCGTTATTAATGTTTGTAATTGACTGAATATCAACGCTTATTTGCAGCCTGAATGGCGAATGG
